Addgene plasmid #146279: pCRII-TOPO-DrSmg6_F
Purpose: Bacterial Expression of DrSmg6
Depositing lab: Elisa Izaurralde. Depositing organization: Max Planck Institute for Developmental Biology. Publication: Nonsense-mediated mRNA decay effectors are essential for zebrafish embryonic development and survival. Wittkopp N, Huntzinger E, Weiler C, Saulière J, Schmidt S, Sonawane M, Izaurralde E. Mol Cell Biol. 2009 Jul . 29(13):3517-28. 10.1128/MCB.00177-09 PubMed 19414594.
Backbone
  Vector backbone: Unknown
  Vector type: Bacterial Expression
Growth in bacteria
  Bacterial resistance: Ampicillin, 100 μg/mL
  Growth temperature: 37°C
  Growth strain: DH5alpha
  Copy number: Low Copy
Gene/Insert
  Gene/Insert name: DrSmg6
  Species: D. rerio (zebrafish)
  Entrez Gene: LOC100334020
  Cloning method: Unknown
Terms and licenses: Academic/Nonprofit Terms; Industry Terms: Not Available to Industry
Depositor comments: Sequence based on parts of the sequence given by NCBI: XM_691326.1 (1073....1994) Plasmids from this collection were made available to the research community and donated after the lab closed. Please note that the sequence provided by the depositing laboratory may be theoretical/predicted or based on Sanger sequencing results. There may be discrepancies between sequencing results obtained by Addgene and the depositor sequence. If an Addgene verified sequence is not available, please contact before placing your order to request that our lab fully sequence the plasmid.
How to cite: pCRII-TOPO-DrSmg6_F was a gift from Elisa Izaurralde (Addgene plasmid # 146279 ; http://n2t.net/addgene:146279 ; RRID:Addgene_146279)
