[The description below was written by a language model from this plasmid's Addgene catalogue record and pLannotate feature annotations shown in this document.]
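Description:
pCRII-TOPO-DrSmg6_F is a 4,894 nt bacterial cloning plasmid carrying a partial cDNA fragment of zebrafish (Danio rerio) Smg6, a nonsense-mediated mRNA decay effector. The catalogue lists the backbone and cloning method as unknown, but the name and the annotated features point to a pCRII-TOPO-type PCR cloning vector. The features include a lac promoter with CAP binding site and lac operator, a split lacZα fragment, opposing SP6 and T7 phage promoters, an f1 origin, and a ColE1/pUC-type origin. Both a neomycin/kanamycin phosphotransferase gene (with an adjacent Tn5 remnant) and β-lactamase (AmpR) are annotated, although the record lists only ampicillin for selection. The record describes the plasmid as low copy, whereas the annotated origin is of the high-copy pUC class; the record does not resolve this discrepancy.

The insert itself is not annotated in the feature table, but the unannotated interval between the SP6 and T7 promoters is where it would be expected to sit. According to the depositor comments, it corresponds to only part of a predicted NCBI Smg6 transcript, a segment of roughly 0.9 kb rather than the full coding sequence. Although the stated purpose is "bacterial expression", no expression tag, ribosome-binding arrangement or dedicated expression cassette for the insert is recorded. A gene fragment flanked by phage promoters is better suited to in vitro transcription of sense or antisense RNA, for example hybridisation probes, but the record does not state this use. The associated study concerned the requirement for NMD factors in zebrafish embryonic development. The depositor sequence may be theoretical or based on Sanger reads.
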