Features (pLannotate 1.2.2; 13 found; start..end, strand, type, name):
      2..94      +  CDS            lacI (fragment): lac repressor; lacI; The lac repressor binds to the lac operator to inhibit transcription in E. coli. This inhibition can be relieved by adding lactose or isopropyl-β-D-thiogalactopyranoside (IPTG).
    107..128     +  protein_bind   CAP binding site: CAP binding activates transcription in the presence of cAMP. E. coli catabolite activator protein
    143..173     +  promoter       lac promoter: promoter for the E. coli lac operon
    181..197     +  protein_bind   lac operator: The lac repressor binds to the lac operator to inhibit transcription in E. coli. This inhibition can be relieved by adding lactose or isopropyl-β-D-thiogalactopyranoside (IPTG). lac repressor encoded by lacI
    239..257     +  promoter       SP6 promoter: promoter for bacteriophage SP6 RNA polymerase
   1328..1346    -  promoter       T7 promoter: promoter for bacteriophage T7 RNA polymerase
   1349..1506    +  CDS            lacZα (fragment): LacZα fragment of β-galactosidase; lacZ fragment
   1510..1938    +  rep_origin     f1 ori (sequence partly withheld): f1 bacteriophage origin of replication; arrow indicates direction of (+) strand synthesis
   1951..2250    +  CDS            tnpA (fragment): TN5P_ECOLX - Also known as tnp. Experimental evidence at protein level: Swiss-Prot protein existence level 1. Mediates transposition of transposon Tn5 by a 'cut and paste' mechanism. First, the monomeric transposase binds the 19 bp inverted DNA repeats flanking the transposon. Then, dimerization of the DNA- bound transposase creates a synaptic DNA complex. After nicking of the first DNA strand, excision of the transposon proceeds through a series of intermediates. The transposase then mediates the insertion of the transposon at a new site by strand transfer. The activity of the wild- type tran
   2282..3073    +  CDS            neo: KKA2_KLEPN - Also known as kan, nptII. Experimental evidence at protein level: Swiss-Prot protein existence level 1. Resistance to kanamycin, neomycin, paromomycin, ribostamycin, butirosin and gentamicin B. From Klebsiella pneumoniae.
   3077..3093    +  promoter       AmpR promoter (fragment): bla
   3094..3954    +  CDS            AmpR: β-lactamase; bla; confers resistance to ampicillin, carbenicillin, and related antibiotics
   4125..4713    +  rep_origin     ori: high-copy-number ColE1/pMB1/pBR322/pUC origin of replication
>Addgene plasmid #146279 | pCRII-TOPO-DrSmg6_F | depositor full sequence | sequence record 288724 | Full Sequence
AGCGCCCAATACGCAAACCGCCTCTCCCCGCGCGTTGGCCGATTCATTAATGCAGCTGGCACGACAGGTT
TCCCGACTGGAAAGCGGGCAGTGAGCGCAACGCAATTAATGTGAGTTAGCTCACTCATTAGGCACCCCAG
GCTTTACACTTTATGCTTCCGGCTCGTATGTTGTGTGGAATTGTGAGCGGATAACAATTTCACACAGGAA
ACAGCTATGACCATGATTACGCCAAGCTATTTAGGTGACACTATAGAATACTCAAGCTATGCATCAAGCT
TGGTACCGAGCTCGGATCCACTAGTAACGGCCGCCAGTGTGCTGGAATTCGCCCTTTATGTCATAGCAGA
GGCGGGATACATCCCATTAGAGCCTGGTATTTGGTGGGGAATCTGATACGGGTATGGATATCTTGGCGGG
GTGTTTGGGGAATTGGCTGACATAGGATAGCAGTAGGGATTGTCCGAATTCTGGAACTTGTAGTACGCCA
TAGCTGCGGCCTGCTGATTTTGAAAGAACTCCCCCTGGCGGACTGGAGGACTTCCTACGGTTTCGTCATC
AGTGTCAAGAAAGTGTAGCGGCCCACATCCACCCTGCTGTAAATACAAAGCCTGGTGTTGAGATGCATGC
TGGGATTGTTGGCTTGACACCAGTGCTGGTTTCTTATCTGGGTTATTTGGGTCCCACAGACGTCTGGTCC
CTCCTCCACGGCCGCCTCTTCCTCTGCCCAGGCCCATTCCTCCTCTCATTCCTCCAAGTGGAGGTGCAGG
ATCAGGGGTCTGTGTTAGGTCGGTGTGGGCAGGAAGCACCAGGATGCCTCTTCCACGACCTCTAGTGCTT
TTACGGCTTGCTTGCTCCTCACGCTTGTCTAAAGACACTCTTAAGATCCCTCCTTCCTTCCGAGTGCTGC
TCTTGGCTTCTTCAGCAGCTCTGCTTCTTCTGCCTTCTCGCTCCCACACCTCGTTTTCCTCCAGCGAGTC
AGTGGAAGACAAGGTACGGGCCGTGCGTCTCCTGGAGCGGGTTTGACCTCCTCGGACGAACTCCCTCTGT
CCCGTGGCTCTCTCTAAAGTGCGTGCAGAAAACTGCTGACCTTCTGCTTTCAATCTCTCGGCTTCAGCAA
GACCATCCATACTGGTCCCGCTACTGGCCGAACTGGTGCTGTAGGTGCGGTTTCGAGGCCGCCGCATGTC
TGATTGAGAGTATCGCTTTGAAGCAGAGTTAACTCGCTTTGAATCAGTTCGCTCAGATGGTTTTCCTTAG
GGCGAATTCTGCAGATATCCATCACACTGGCGGCCGCTCGAGCATGCATCTAGAGGGCCCAATTCGCCCT
ATAGTGAGTCGTATTACAATTCACTGGCCGTCGTTTTACAACGTCGTGACTGGGAAAACCCTGGCGTTAC
CCAACTTAATCGCCTTGCAGCACATCCCCCTTTCGCCAGCTGGCGTAATAGCGAAGAGGCCCGCACCGAT
CGCCCTTCCCAACAGTTGCGCAGCCTGAATGGCGAATGG
[124 nt withheld, positions 1510-1633]
C
[91 nt withheld, positions 1635-1725]
A
[49 nt withheld, positions 1727-1775]
CCTTTGACGTTGGAGTCCACGTTCTTT
[37 nt withheld, positions 1803-1839]
ACCCTATCTCGGTCTATTCTTTTGATTTATAAGGGATTTTGCCGATTTCGGCCTATTGGTTAAAAAATGA
GCTGATTTAACAAAAATTTAACGCGAATTTTAACAAAATTCAGGGCGCAAGGGCTGCTAAAGGAAGCGGA
ACACGTAGAAAGCCAGTCCGCAGAAACGGTGCTGACCCCGGATGAATGTCAGCTACTGGGCTATCTGGAC
AAGGGAAAACGCAAGCGCAAAGAGAAAGCAGGTAGCTTGCAGTGGGCTTACATGGCGATAGCTAGACTGG
GCGGTTTTATGGACAGCAAGCGAACCGGAATTGCCAGCTGGGGCGCCCTCTGGTAAGGTTGGGAAGCCCT
GCAAAGTAAACTGGATGGCTTTCTTGCCGCCAAGGATCTGATGGCGCAGGGGATCAAGATCTGATCAAGA
GACAGGATGAGGATCGTTTCGCATGATTGAACAAGATGGATTGCACGCAGGTTCTCCGGCCGCTTGGGTG
GAGAGGCTATTCGGCTATGACTGGGCACAACAGACAATCGGCTGCTCTGATGCCGCCGTGTTCCGGCTGT
CAGCGCAGGGGCGCCCGGTTCTTTTTGTCAAGACCGACCTGTCCGGTGCCCTGAATGAACTGCAGGACGA
GGCAGCGCGGCTATCGTGGCTGGCCACGACGGGCGTTCCTTGCGCAGCTGTGCTCGACGTTGTCACTGAA
GCGGGAAGGGACTGGCTGCTATTGGGCGAAGTGCCGGGGCAGGATCTCCTGTCATCCCACCTTGCTCCTG
CCGAGAAAGTATCCATCATGGCTGATGCAATGCGGCGGCTGCATACGCTTGATCCGGCTACCTGCCCATT
CGACCACCAAGCGAAACATCGCATCGAGCGAGCACGTACTCGGATGGAAGCCGGTCTTGTCGATCAGGAT
GATCTGGACGAAGAGCATCAGGGGCTCGCGCCAGCCGAACTGTTCGCCAGGCTCAAGGCGCGCATGCCCG
ACGGCGAGGATCTCGTCGTGACCCATGGCGATGCCTGCTTGCCGAATATCATGGTGGAAAATGGCCGCTT
TTCTGGATTCATCGACTGTGGCCGGCTGGGTGTGGCGGACCGCTATCAGGACATAGCGTTGGCTACCCGT
GATATTGCTGAAGAGCTTGGCGGCGAATGGGCTGACCGCTTCCTCGTGCTTTACGGTATCGCCGCTCCCG
ATTCGCAGCGCATCGCCTTCTATCGCCTTCTTGACGAGTTCTTCTGAATTGAAAAAGGAAGAGTATGAGT
ATTCAACATTTCCGTGTCGCCCTTATTCCCTTTTTTGCGGCATTTTGCCTTCCTGTTTTTGCTCACCCAG
AAACGCTGGTGAAAGTAAAAGATGCTGAAGATCAGTTGGGTGCACGAGTGGGTTACATCGAACTGGATCT
CAACAGCGGTAAGATCCTTGAGAGTTTTCGCCCCGAAGAACGTTTTCCAATGATGAGCACTTTTAAAGTT
CTGCTATGTGGCGCGGTATTATCCCGTATTGACGCCGGGCAAGAGCAACTCGGTCGCCGCATACACTATT
CTCAGAATGACTTGGTTGAGTACTCACCAGTCACAGAAAAGCATCTTACGGATGGCATGACAGTAAGAGA
ATTATGCAGTGCTGCCATAACCATGAGTGATAACACTGCGGCCAACTTACTTCTGACAACGATCGGAGGA
CCGAAGGAGCTAACCGCTTTTTTGCACAACATGGGGGATCATGTAACTCGCCTTGATCGTTGGGAACCGG
AGCTGAATGAAGCCATACCAAACGACGAGCGTGACACCACGATGCCTGTAGCAATGGCAACAACGTTGCG
CAAACTATTAACTGGCGAACTACTTACTCTAGCTTCCCGGCAACAATTAATAGACTGGATGGAGGCGGAT
AAAGTTGCAGGACCACTTCTGCGCTCGGCCCTTCCGGCTGGCTGGTTTATTGCTGATAAATCTGGAGCCG
GTGAGCGTGGGTCTCGCGGTATCATTGCAGCACTGGGGCCAGATGGTAAGCCCTCCCGTATCGTAGTTAT
CTACACGACGGGGAGTCAGGCAACTATGGATGAACGAAATAGACAGATCGCTGAGATAGGTGCCTCACTG
ATTAAGCATTGGTAACTGTCAGACCAAGTTTACTCATATATACTTTAGATTGATTTAAAACTTCATTTTT
AATTTAAAAGGATCTAGGTGAAGATCCTTTTTGATAATCTCATGACCAAAATCCCTTAACGTGAGTTTTC
GTTCCACTGAGCGTCAGACCCCGTAGAAAAGATCAAAGGATCTTCTTGAGATCCTTTTTTTCTGCGCGTA
ATCTGCTGCTTGCAAACAAAAAAACCACCGCTACCAGCGGTGGTTTGTTTGCCGGATCAAGAGCTACCAA
CTCTTTTTCCGAAGGTAACTGGCTTCAGCAGAGCGCAGATACCAAATACTGTTCTTCTAGTGTAGCCGTA
GTTAGGCCACCACTTCAAGAACTCTGTAGCACCGCCTACATACCTCGCTCTGCTAATCCTGTTACCAGTG
GCTGCTGCCAGTGGCGATAAGTCGTGTCTTACCGGGTTGGACTCAAGACGATAGTTACCGGATAAGGCGC
AGCGGTCGGGCTGAACGGGGGGTTCGTGCACACAGCCCAGCTTGGAGCGAACGACCTACACCGAACTGAG
ATACCTACAGCGTGAGCTATGAGAAAGCGCCACGCTTCCCGAAGGGAGAAAGGCGGACAGGTATCCGGTA
AGCGGCAGGGTCGGAACAGGAGAGCGCACGAGGGAGCTTCCAGGGGGAAACGCCTGGTATCTTTATAGTC
CTGTCGGGTTTCGCCACCTCTGACTTGAGCGTCGATTTTTGTGATGCTCGTCAGGGGGGCGGAGCCTATG
GAAAAACGCCAGCAACGCGGCCTTTTTACGGTTCCTGGCCTTTTGCTGGCCTTTTGCTCACATGTTCTTT
CCTGCGTTATCCCCTGATTCTGTGGATAACCGTATTACCGCCTTTGAGTGAGCTGATACCGCTCGCCGCA
GCCGAACGACCGAGCGCAGCGAGTCAGTGAGCGAGGAAGCGGAAG
